Addgene plasmid #184833: pPgiCas13b
Purpose: Inducible expression of PgiCas13b nuclease in bacteria.
Depositing lab: Chase Beisel. Depositing organization: Helmholtz-Zentrum fuer Infektionsforschung (HZI). Publication: Anti-CRISPR prediction using deep learning reveals an inhibitor of Cas13b nucleases. Wandera KG, Alkhnbashi OS, Bassett HVI, Mitrofanov A, Hauns S, Migur A, Backofen R, Beisel CL. Mol Cell. 2022 May 24. pii: S1097-2765(22)00437-3. doi: 10.1016/j.molcel.2022.05.003. PubMed 35649413.
Backbone
  Vector backbone: pBAD33
  Backbone size w/o insert (bp): 4000
  Total vector size (bp): 7400
  Modifications to backbone: Arabinose cassette exchanged with insert
  Vector type: Bacterial Expression, CRISPR
Growth in bacteria
  Bacterial resistance: Chloramphenicol, 25 μg/mL
  Growth temperature: 37°C
  Growth strain: DH5alpha
  Copy number: High Copy
Gene/Insert
  Gene/Insert name: Cas13b nuclease from Porphyromonas gingivalis (alt name: PgiCas13b)
  Species: Porphyromonas gingivalis
  Insert size (bp): 3360
  GenBank ID: AJW4
  Promoter: T7 promoter
  Cloning method: Gibson Cloning
  Sequencing primers: 5′ gaaccttcgaaaaaccgccc; 3′ actcagaagtgaaacgccgt
Terms and licenses: Academic/Nonprofit Terms; Industry Terms: Not Available to Industry
How to cite: pPgiCas13b was a gift from Chase Beisel (Addgene plasmid # 184833 ; http://n2t.net/addgene:184833 ; RRID:Addgene_184833)
