[The description below was written by a language model from this plasmid's Addgene catalogue record and pLannotate feature annotations shown in this document.]
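Description:
pPgiCas13b is a bacterial expression plasmid built on the pBAD33 backbone, in which the arabinose regulatory cassette was replaced by the insert using Gibson assembly. It carries the Cas13b nuclease gene from Porphyromonas gingivalis (about 3.4 kb) under a T7 promoter, giving a total size of roughly 7.4 kb. Because transcription depends on T7 RNA polymerase, the "inducible" expression stated in the record presumably relies on a host or system that supplies that polymerase under inducible control. The record does not specify the inducer or expression strain, and no lac operator or repressor gene is annotated.

The feature table is consistent with a pBAD33-derived backbone. It shows a complete chloramphenicol acetyltransferase gene with its cat promoter as the selectable marker, a full p15A origin, an M13 phage origin, and the rrnB T1 and T2 terminators, preceded by a 5S rRNA segment. On the circular map these terminators lie downstream of the insert. The p15A origin is generally considered medium copy and compatible with ColE1-type plasmids, which differs from the "high copy" catalogue entry. The ColE1 and RSF origin annotations are only short fragments. Truncated β-lactamase, tetracycline-resistance and IS1 pieces are backbone remnants and should not be taken as functional markers. The annotation tool found a partial T7 promoter match just upstream of the large unannotated region (about 4.1 to 7.4 kb), which matches the expected position and size of the Cas13b coding sequence, although that gene was not itself annotated.

Cas13b is an RNA-guided, RNA-targeting type VI CRISPR effector. The plasmid supplies the nuclease alone, with no guide array annotated, and comes from work on predicting anti-CRISPR proteins and identifying a Cas13b inhibitor.
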