Features (pLannotate 1.2.2; 16 found; start..end, strand, type, name):
    168..283     +  ncRNA          5S rRNA: Accession: RF00001 - 5S ribosomal RNA
    287..373     +  terminator     rrnB T1 terminator: Escherichia coli rrnB; transcription terminator T1 from the E. coli rrnB gene
    465..492     +  terminator     rrnB T2 terminator: transcription terminator T2 from the E. coli rrnB gene
    511..602     +  promoter       AmpR promoter: bla
    603..722     +  CDS            AmpR (fragment): β-lactamase; bla; confers resistance to ampicillin, carbenicillin, and related antibiotics
    723..1017    +  CDS            bla(M) (fragment): β-lactamase lacking the signal sequence; bla(M); allows cytosolic expression of β-lactamase
   1060..1440    +  rep_origin     M13 ori (sequence partly withheld): M13 bacteriophage origin of replication; arrow indicates direction of (+) strand synthesis
   1626..1859    +  rep_origin     ori (fragment): high-copy-number ColE1/pMB1/pBR322/pUC origin of replication
   2071..2730    -  CDS            CmR: chloramphenicol acetyltransferase; cat; confers resistance to chloramphenicol
   2731..2833    -  promoter       cat promoter: promoter of the E. coli cat gene encoding chloramphenicol acetyltransferase
   2954..3097    +  mobile_element IS1 (fragment): prokaryotic transposable element IS1
   3216..3271    -  rep_origin     RSF ori (fragment): Plasmids containing the RSF 1030 origin of replication can be propagated in E. coli cells that contain additional plasmids with compatible origins.
   3359..3904    -  rep_origin     p15A ori: Plasmids containing the medium-copy-number p15A origin of replication can be propagated in E. coli cells that contain a second plasmid with the ColE1 origin.
   3941..4061    -  CDS            TcR (fragment): tetracycline efflux protein; tet; confers resistance to tetracycline
   4071..4089    +  promoter       tet promoter (fragment): E. coli promoter for tetracycline efflux protein gene
   4094..4110    +  promoter       T7 promoter (fragment): promoter for bacteriophage T7 RNA polymerase
>Addgene plasmid #184833 | pPgiCas13b | addgene full sequence | sequence record 373995 | Addgene NGS Result
GGCTTAAACATCGCACATCGTTTATCCGAAGAAGTCAAGCAGGCAAAAGAGATGGTTGAACGTATTATTC
AAGCTTAAAAGCTTGGCTGTTTTGGCGGATGAGAGAAGATTTTCAGCCTGATACAGATTAAATCAGAACG
CAGAAGCGGTCTGATAAAACAGAATTTGCCTGGCGGCAGTAGCGCGGTGGTCCCACCTGACCCCATGCCG
AACTCAGAAGTGAAACGCCGTAGCGCCGATGGTAGTGTGGGGTCTCCCCATGCGAGAGTAGGGAACTGCC
AGGCATCAAATAAAACGAAAGGCTCAGTCGAAAGACTGGGCCTTTCGTTTTATCTGTTGTTTGTCGGTGA
ACGCTCTCCTGAGTAGGACAAATCCGCCGGGAGCGGATTTGAACGTTGCGAAGCAACGGCCCGGAGGGTG
GCGGGCAGGACGCCCGCCATAAACTGCCAGGCATCAAATTAAGCAGAAGGCCATCCTGACGGATGGCCTT
TTTGCGTTTCTACAAACTCTTTTGTTTATTTTTCTAAATACATTCAAATATGTATCCGCTCATGAGACAA
TAACCCTGATAAATGCTTCAATAATATTGAAAAAGGAAGAGTATGAGTATTCAACATTTCCGTGTCGCCC
TTATTCCCTTTTTTGCGGCATTTTGCCTTCCTGTTTTTGCTCACCCAGAAACGCTGGTGAAAGTAAAAGA
TGCTGAAGATCAGTTGGGTGCAGCAAACTATTAACTGGCGAACTACTTACTCTAGCTTCCCGGCAACAAT
TAATAGACTGGATGGAGGCGGATAAAGTTGCAGGACCACTTCTGCGCTCGGCCCTTCCGGCTGGCTGGTT
TATTGCTGATAAATCTGGAGCCGGTGAGCGTGGGTCTCGCGGTATCATTGCAGCACTGGGGCCAGATGGT
AAGCCCTCCCGTATCGTAGTTATCTACACGACGGGGAGTCAGGCAACTATGGATGAACGAAATAGACAGA
TCGCTGAGATAGGTGCCTCACTGATTAAGCATTGGTAACTGTCAGACCAAGTTTACTCATATATACTTTA
GATTGATT
[125 nt withheld, positions 1059-1183]
C
[141 nt withheld, positions 1185-1325]
CCTTTGACGTTGGAGTCCACGTTCTTT
[37 nt withheld, positions 1353-1389]
ACCCTATCTCGGGCTATTCTTTTGATTTATAAGGGATTTTGCCGATTTCGGCCTATTGGTTAAAAAATGA
GCTGATTTAACAAAAATTTAACGCGAATTTTAACAAAATATTAACGTTTACAATTTAAAAGGATCTAGGT
GAAGATCCTTTTTGATAATCTCATGACCAAAATCCCTTAACGTGAGTTTTCGTTCCACTGAGCGTCAGAC
CCCGTAGAAAAGATCAAAGGATCTTCTTGAGATCCTTTTTTTCTGCGCGTAATCTGCTGCTTGCAAACAA
AAAAACCACCGCTACCAGCGGTGGTTTGTTTGCCGGATCAAGAGCTACCAACTCTTTTTCCGAAGGTAAC
TGGCTTCAGCAGAGCGCAGATACCAAATACTGTCCTTCTAGTGTAGCCGTAGTTAGGCCACCACTTCAAG
AACTCTGTAGCACCGCCTACATACCTCGCTCTGCTAATCCTGTTACCAGTCAGGCATTTGAGAAGCACAC
GGTCACACTGCTTCCGGTAGTCAATAAACCGGTAAACCAGCAATAGACATAAGCGGCTATTTAACGACCC
TGCCCTGAACCGACGACCGGGTCGAATTTGCTTTCGAATTTCTGCCATTCATCCGCTTATTATCACTTAT
TCAGGCGTAGCAACCAGGCGTTTAAGGGCACCAATAACTGCCTTAAAAAAATTACGCCCCGCCCTGCCAC
TCATCGCAGTACTGTTGTAATTCATTAAGCATTCTGCCGACATGGAAGCCATCACAAACGGCATGATGAA
CCTGAATCGCCAGCGGCATCAGCACCTTGTCGCCTTGCGTATAATATTTGCCCATGGTGAAAACGGGGGC
GAAGAAGTTGTCCATATTGGCCACGTTTAAATCAAAACTGGTGAAACTCACCCAGGGATTGGCTGAGACG
AAAAACATATTCTCAATAAACCCTTTAGGGAAATAGGCCAGGTTTTCACCGTAACACGCCACATCTTGCG
AATATATGTGTAGAAACTGCCGGAAATCGTCGTGGTATTCACTCCAGAGCGATGAAAACGTTTCAGTTTG
CTCATGGAAAACGGTGTAACAAGGGTGAACACTATCCCATATCACCAGCTCACCGTCTTTCATTGCCATA
CGGAATTCCGGATGAGCATTCATCAGGCGGGCAAGAATGTGAATAAAGGCCGGATAAAACTTGTGCTTAT
TTTTCTTTACGGTCTTTAAAAAGGCCGTAATATCCAGCTGAACGGTCTGGTTATAGGTACATTGAGCAAC
TGACTGAAATGCCTCAAAATGTTCTTTACGATGCCATTGGGATATATCAACGGTGGTATATCCAGTGATT
TTTTTCTCCATTTTAGCTTCCTTAGCTCCTGAAAATCTCGATAACTCAAAAAATACGCCCGGTAGTGATC
TTATTTCATTATGGTGAAAGTTGGAACCTCTTACGTGCCGATCAACGTCTCATTTTCGCCAAAAGTTGGC
CCAGGGCTTCCCGGTATCAACAGGGACACCAGGATTTATTTATTCTGCGAAGTGATCTTCCGTCACAGGT
ATTTATTCGGCGCAAAGTGCGTCGGGTGATGCTGCCAACTTACTGATTTAGTGTATGATGGTGTTTTTGA
GGTGCTCCAGTGGCTTCTGTTTCTATCAGCTGTCCCTCCTGTTCAGCTACTGACGGGGTGGTGCGTAACG
GCAAAAGCACCGCCGGACATCAGCGCTAGCGGAGTGTATACTGGCTTACTATGTTGGCACTGATGAGGGT
GTCAGTGAAGTGCTTCATGTGGCAGGAGAAAAAAGGCTGCACCGGTGCGTCAGCAGAATATGTGATACAG
GATATATTCCGCTTCCTCGCTCACTGACTCGCTACGCTCGGTCGTTCGACTGCGGCGAGCGGAAATGGCT
TACGAACGGGGCGGAGATTTCCTGGAAGATGCCAGGAAGATACTTAACAGGGAAGTGAGAGGGCCGCGGC
AAAGCCGTTTTTCCATAGGCTCCGCCCCCCTGACAAGCATCACGAAATCTGACGCTCAAATCAGTGGTGG
CGAAACCCGACAGGACTATAAAGATACCAGGCGTTTCCCCCTGGCGGCTCCCTCGTGCGCTCTCCTGTTC
CTGCCTTTCGGTTTACCGGTGTCATTCCGCTGTTATGGCCGCGTTTGTCTCATTCCACGCCTGACACTCA
GTTCCGGGTAGGCAGTTCGCTCCAAGCTGGACTGTATGCACGAACCCCCCGTTCAGTCCGACCGCTGCGC
CTTATCCGGTAACTATCGTCTTGAGTCCAACCCGGAAAGACATGCAAAAGCACCACTGGCAGCAGCCACT
GGTAATTGATTTAGAGGAGTTAGTCTTGAAGTCATGCGCCGGTTAAGGCTAAACTGAAAGGACAAGTTTT
GGTGACTGCGCTCCTCCAAGCCAGTTACCTCGGTTCAAAGAGTTGGTAGCTCAGAGAACCTTCGAAAAAC
CGCCCTGCAAGGCGGTTTTTTCGTTTTCAGAGCAAGAGATTACGCGCAGACCAAAACGATCTCAAGAAGA
TCATCTTATTAATCAGATAAAATATTTCTAGGCTCATGAGCCCGAAGTGGCGAGCCCGATCTTCCCCATC
GGTGATGTCGGCGATATAGGCGCCAGCAACCGCACCTGTGGCGCCGGTGATGCCGGCCACGATGCGTCCG
GCGTAGAGGATCTGCTCATGTTTGACAGCTTATCATCGATGCATTAATACGACTCACTATAAGGAGGTCT
TTATCATGACGGAGCAGAACGAGAAACCCTATAACGGCACATATTACACATTAGAAGACAAACATTTCTG
GGCAGCATTTTTGAACCTTGCTCGTCATAACGCCTACATCACTTTGGCCCACATTGATCGCCAGCTTGCC
TACTCCAAGGCGGATATCACGAACGATGAGGACATCCTGTTCTTCAAAGGCCAATGGAAGAATTTGGACA
ATGATCTTGAGCGTAAAGCGCGCCTGCGTAGCTTGATCTTGAAGCACTTTTCCTTTCTTGAAGGGGCTGC
CTACGGGAAGAAGTTATTCGAATCTCAGTCAAGCGGGAACAAGTCATCTAAAAAAAAGGAACTGTCCAAA
AAGGAAAAAGAAGAGTTGCAAGCCAATGCGTTGAGCCTGGACAACCTTAAAAGTATTTTATTTGACTTTC
TGCAGAAGTTAAAGGATTTTCGTAACTACTATAGCCACTATCGTCACCCGGAAAGCTCGGAGCTTCCCTT
ATTTGATGGCAATATGTTGCAACGCCTGTATAACGTATTTGATGTGTCGGTCCAGCGCGTTAAGCGTGAC
CACGAGCACAACGACAAGGTTGATCCTCATCGCCATTTTAATCACTTAGTTCGCAAAGGCAAAAAGGACA
AATACGGTAATAATGATAATCCATTCTTCAAACATCACTTCGTTGACCGCGAGGGGACAGTTACAGAGGC
AGGTCTTCTGTTCTTTGTCTCATTATTCCTTGAGAAACGTGACGCAATTTGGATGCAAAAGAAAATCCGT
GGGTTTAAGGGAGGTACGGAAGCCTACCAGCAAATGACTAACGAGGTTTTCTGCCGTTCGCGCATTAGCC
TTCCTAAACTTAAATTAGAATCCTTGCGTACGGATGACTGGATGCTGCTGGACATGCTTAACGAATTAGT
ACGTTGTCCTAAGAGTCTGTATGACCGTCTTCGTGAAGAAGACCGCGCTCGCTTTCGTGTACCTGTAGAC
ATTCTGAGCGACGAAGATGATACAGACGGCACGGAGGAAGATCCCTTTAAAAATACATTAGTACGTCACC
AGGATCGTTTCCCCTACTTTGCATTACGCTACTTTGATTTGAAAAAGGTGTTCACCTCTTTACGTTTCCA
CATCGATCTTGGTACCTACCATTTTGCGATCTACAAAAAGAATATTGGGGAGCAACCCGAGGATCGTCAT
TTGACCCGTAATTTGTACGGGTTTGGTCGTATTCAGGATTTTGCAGAAGAGCACCGTCCGGAGGAGTGGA
AACGCTTGGTGCGCGACTTGGACTACTTTGAAACCGGTGATAAGCCCTATATTACGCAGACTACTCCACA
CTACCACATTGAGAAAGGTAAAATTGGGTTACGTTTTGTGCCAGAGGGTCAACATTTATGGCCTAGCCCT
GAGGTTGGGGCCACCCGTACGGGCCGCTCTAAGTATGCGCAAGACAAACGCCTTACTGCGGAGGCATTTT
TGTCTGTTCACGAGTTAATGCCCATGATGTTCTATTACTTCCTGTTACGTGAGAAATATTCTGAAGAAGT
CTCCGCGGAGAAAGTGCAAGGGCGTATTAAACGCGTCATCGAGGACGTCTATGCTGTGTACGACGCCTTC
GCACGCGACGAGATTAACACCCGCGATGAGCTTGACGCCTGTCTGGCTGACAAGGGGATCCGTCGCGGAC
ACCTGCCCCGTCAGATGATTGCAATCTTGTCGCAGGAACATAAGGACATGGAAGAGAAGGTACGTAAGAA
ACTTCAGGAAATGATCGCTGACACGGATCACCGTTTGGACATGCTGGACCGCCAAACAGATCGCAAAATT
CGCATTGGCCGTAAAAATGCAGGACTTCCTAAGTCCGGGGTCGTAGCAGATTGGCTTGTGCGTGACATGA
TGCGTTTTCAGCCCGTGGCGAAAGATACTAGCGGGAAACCACTGAACAACAGTAAGGCGAACTCCACTGA
ATATCGCATGTTGCAGCGCGCCTTGGCTCTGTTTGGGGGCGAGAAGGAGCGTCTTACGCCGTACTTCCGT
CAAATGAATTTAACGGGAGGTAATAACCCGCATCCCTTCCTTCATGAAACACGCTGGGAAAGCCACACCA
ATATCTTGTCATTTTATCGCTCATATTTAGAAGCCCGTAAAGCGTTCCTTCAGTCGATTGGGCGCTCCGA
TCGTGTTGAGAATCACCGCTTCCTTTTACTTAAGGAGCCCAAAACAGACCGTCAAACATTGGTTGCAGGA
TGGAAGGGTGAGTTCCACTTGCCTCGTGGGATCTTCACCGAGGCTGTCCGCGACTGTCTTATCGAAATGG
GCTACGATGAGGTTGGTTCGTATAAGGAAGTCGGGTTCATGGCAAAGGCTGTACCACTGTACTTTGAGCG
TGCTTCCAAAGACCGTGTACAACCCTTTTATGATTATCCGTTTAACGTAGGAAACTCTTTGAAACCAAAG
AAAGGACGTTTCCTGTCGAAAGAAAAGCGTGCAGAGGAGTGGGAAAGTGGGAAAGAGCGTTTTCGCTTAG
CAAAGTTGAAGAAAGAAATCCTGGAGGCCAAGGAGCATCCATATCACGATTTCAAATCTTGGCAAAAATT
CGAGCGCGAGCTTCGCTTAGTAAAGAATCAGGATATCATTACTTGGATGATGTGTCGTGATTTGATGGAA
GAGAATAAGGTTGAGGGCTTAGATACAGGTACCCTGTATTTGAAGGACATTCGCACGGACGTGCAGGAAC
AGGGGAGCCTGAATGTTCTTAACCGTGTGAAGCCGATGCGCCTTCCTGTTGTCGTATATCGTGCCGACAG
TCGCGGTCACGTCCATAAAGAACAGGCCCCTTTGGCAACTGTGTACATCGAAGAACGCGATACTAAACTT
TTAAAACAAGGCAACTTTAAGAGTTTCGTTAAGGACCGCCGCCTGAACGGATTGTTCTCTTTCGTAGATA
CAGGTGCTCTTGCCATGGAACAGTATCCGATTAGTAAACTGCGCGTGGAGTATGAGCTTGCCAAATATCA
GACTGCTCGCGTTTGCGCTTTCGAACAAACACTGGAGTTAGAAGAGTCGTTACTTACTCGTTACCCACAC
CTGCCTGACAAGAACTTCCGCAAAATGCTGGAGTCGTGGTCGGATCCGCTGTTAGATAAATGGCCCGACC
TTCACGGGAATGTCCGCTTATTAATTGCGGTTCGCAATGCTTTCTCACACAATCAATATCCAATGTATGA
TGAGACCTTGTTTTCATCTATCCGTAAATACGACCCTAGTAGCCCAGACGCCATCGAAGAACGCATG
